>Addgene plasmid #11324 | pRL-TK let7 A | addgene partial sequence | sequence record 18196 | EBV-rev 5'-GTGGTTTGTCCAAACTCATC-3'
GGCCCGCGATCCGGTGTTAGCTTTGTGAAACTTGGTACACTATTTGAGGTAGACGTTGTATAGTTCCGGT
GAGGTAGACGTTGTATAGTTCTCGAGGTACCTGTTAGCTTTGTGAAAACTTTCTAGAATTATTGTTCATT
TTTGAGAACTCGCTCAACGAACGATTTGATATATTTTCCCATTTCATCAGGTGCATCTTCTTGCGAAAAA
TGAAGACCTTTTACTTTGACAAATTCAGTATTAGGAAACTTCTTGGCACCTTCAACAATAGCATTGGAAA
AGAATCCTGGGTCCGATTCAATAAACATTTTTGGTAAATCATCACTTGCACGTAGATAAGCATTATAATT
CCTAACAATTTGTACAACGTCAGGTTTACCACCTTTTACTAACGGGATTTCACGAGGCCATGATAATGTT
GGACGACGAACTTCACCTTTCTCTTTGAATGGTTCAAGATATGCTGCAAATTCTTCTGGTTCTAACTTTC
TCATGATTTTTGATGGCAACATGGTTTCCACGAAGAAGTTATTCTCCAAAACCATTTTTTCTCCTTCTTC
AGATTTGATCAACGCAATATCTTCTTCAATATCAGGCCATTCATCCCATGATTCAATCACATCTACTACA
CTTTCAGCGTGAACTATTGCTTTGATCTTATCTTGATGCTCATAGCTATAATGAAATGCCAAACAAGCAC
CCCAATCATGGCCGACAAAAATGATCTTCTTTGGTAAATTAAGAAGTTCAAACCATGCAGTAAGATATTT
GTAATGATCAAGTAACCTATAAGAACCATTACCAGATTTGCCTGATTTGCCCATACCAATAAGGTCTGGT
ATAATACACCGCGCTACTGGCTCAATATGTGGCACAACATGTCGCCATAAAT
