[The description below was written by a language model from this plasmid's Addgene catalogue record.]
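Description:
pRL-TK let7 A is a Renilla luciferase reporter plasmid built on the commercial pRL-TK backbone (about 4 kb without insert), designed to measure microRNA-mediated repression in transfected mammalian cells. It is maintained in E. coli as a high-copy plasmid under ampicillin selection. In the pRL-TK vector family, as the name indicates, the Renilla reniformis luciferase coding sequence is driven by the herpes simplex virus thymidine kinase promoter, which gives modest constitutive expression. No feature table accompanies the record, so individual backbone elements are not itemised here.

The insert consists of two binding sites for the let-7a miRNA, cloned into the XbaI site in the 3' UTR downstream of the luciferase open reading frame. The catalogue lists Renilla luciferase as an N-terminal "tag", but the sites lie in the untranslated region of the transcript rather than forming a protein fusion. The sites carry a variant designated "Mutation A", defined only by reference to a figure in the associated publication, and the record does not state the actual nucleotide changes. It is also not recorded whether the cloning site was preserved.

When let-7a engages the sites in the reporter mRNA, luciferase output falls, so enzyme activity reports how effectively the miRNA recognises that target. The associated study addressed the specificity of miRNA target selection in translational repression. This construct therefore appears to be one member of a series of mutated target sites, compared to determine which miRNA–target pairing positions are needed for repression, typically with normalisation to a co-transfected control reporter.
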