Addgene plasmid #11324: pRL-TK let7 A
Depositing lab: Phil Sharp. Publication: Specificity of microRNA target selection in translational repression. Doench JG, Sharp PA. Genes Dev. 2004 Mar 1. 18(5):504-11. 10.1101/gad.1184404 PubMed 15014042.
Backbone
  Vector backbone: pRL-TK
  Backbone manufacturer: Promega
  Backbone size w/o insert (bp): 4045
  Vector type: Luciferase
Growth in bacteria
  Bacterial resistance: Ampicillin, 100 μg/mL
  Growth temperature: 37°C
  Growth strain: DH5alpha
  Copy number: High Copy
Gene/Insert
  Gene/Insert name: 2 binding sites for let-7a miRNA
  Mutation: Mutation A from figure 4A of paper.
  Tag / fusion protein: Rr-luc (N terminal on backbone)
  Cloning method: Restriction Enzyme; 5′ cloning site See comment (unknown if destroyed); 3′ cloning site See comment (unknown if destroyed)
  Sequencing primers: 5′ Don't know; 3′ EBV-rev
Terms and licenses: Academic/Nonprofit Terms; Industry Terms: Not Available to Industry
Depositor comments: 2 let-7a sites were inserted into the XbaI site in the 3' UTR of the pRL-TK plasmid.
How to cite: pRL-TK let7 A was a gift from Phil Sharp (Addgene plasmid # 11324 ; http://n2t.net/addgene:11324 ; RRID:Addgene_11324)
